Addgene plasmid #47393: Flag Intersectin Long (human)
Depositing lab: Peter McPherson. Publication: Endocytic protein intersectin-l regulates actin assembly via Cdc42 and N-WASP. Hussain NK, Jenna S, Glogauer M, Quinn CC, Wasiak S, Guipponi M, Antonarakis SE, Kay BK, Stossel TP, Lamarche-Vane N, McPherson PS. Nat Cell Biol. 2001 Oct;3(10):927-32. 10.1038/ncb1001-927 PubMed 11584276.
Backbone
  Vector backbone: pRK5
  Backbone size w/o insert (bp): 4754
  Vector type: Mammalian Expression
Growth in bacteria
  Bacterial resistance: Ampicillin, 100 μg/mL
  Growth temperature: 37°C
  Growth strain: DH5alpha
  Copy number: Low Copy
Gene/Insert
  Gene/Insert name: intersectin long (alt names: intersectin-l; ITSN1)
  Species: H. sapiens (human)
  Entrez Gene: ITSN1 (a.k.a. ITSN, SH3D1A, SH3P17)
  Promoter: CMV
  Tag / fusion protein: Flag (N terminal on insert)
  Cloning method: Restriction Enzyme; 5′ cloning site SmaI (destroyed during cloning); 3′ cloning site SalI (not destroyed)
  Sequencing primers: 5′ SP6; 3′ SV40pA-R
Terms and licenses: Academic/Nonprofit Terms; Industry Terms: Not Available to Industry
How to cite: Flag Intersectin Long (human) was a gift from Peter McPherson (Addgene plasmid # 47393 ; http://n2t.net/addgene:47393 ; RRID:Addgene_47393)
