[The description below was written by a language model from this plasmid's Addgene catalogue record.]
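Description:
Flag Intersectin Long (human) is a mammalian expression plasmid built on the pRK5 backbone (about 4.75 kb without insert). It is propagated in E. coli under ampicillin selection and is recorded as low copy. The record gives no feature table, so the bacterial origin of replication and other backbone elements are not described. The listed sequencing primers indicate an SP6 priming site upstream of the insert and an SV40 polyadenylation region downstream. No mammalian selection marker is recorded, which suggests use by transient transfection.

The insert is the long isoform of human intersectin (intersectin-l, gene ITSN1), transcribed from the CMV promoter for strong constitutive expression in mammalian cells. A Flag epitope is fused to the N terminus of the protein, allowing detection by immunoblotting or immunofluorescence and recovery by immunoprecipitation with anti-Flag antibodies. The coding sequence was inserted by restriction cloning between a SmaI site at the 5′ end, which was destroyed in the process, and a SalI site at the 3′ end, which remains intact. The insert size is not stated.

The associated study describes intersectin-l as an endocytic protein that regulates actin assembly through Cdc42 and N-WASP. The construct is therefore suited to overexpressing tagged full-length intersectin-l in cultured cells to examine its localisation, its binding partners and its role in linking endocytosis to actin dynamics.
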