>Addgene plasmid #47393 | Flag Intersectin Long (human) | addgene partial sequence | sequence record 68242 | SV40pA-R 5'-GAAATTTGTGATGCTATTGC-3'
AGTTGGGCCATGGCGGCCAAGCTTCTGCAGGTCGACGGTATCGATAAGCTTATGAGTATTTCTTCCAGGG
TAAAAAGCAAAAGAATTCCGGGTCTTTGCCATCCCATATCCCTGTGACTGAATACCAAATGGTGGTTTCT
TAGAAAAGGAATACAATTTCCAGACAGCATGTGTGGCCGTGGGCTGGGACCCTGCTGAGCACACCCTGAG
CCCGCTGCCTACGGCTCATCAAACAACTGCAGGTCCAAGCGGACCACAATCTCTCCCGTGGGGACTTCGT
GCAGCAGAAGACACTTCGTAACTGGACCTTTGGAGCCCTGGTCTTTCTTGATGTCCGCCACACGGATCTC
CGTCCGACCCAAAAAATCATCTGGTGAGAACTGGTCCCTCTCGAACACAGTGATGCAGAGGACTTCCTGC
TCCAGGTCTCGGATGAAGAACTGGCAGTTGGAATTCCACTTGGGGTTCAGAGTGTCCTGGATCGTCTTGG
TGATGTGGCACTGGGAACCCATGGTCACCTCACAGTACGGGTTGCTCTTTCCATGTGACCGACAGGGTTT
CAACTCGATGCCTTCAACCACGTTCACCATCAACCTTCCAATGCCTGTTGCCCTTTGGGAACGGACCAGG
TACGCTTTCTCGCGCTTCTTTTTCTCAGTCTCTATGTAGAGTTCAGAAGCAGCTTTGATTTTCTGCACCC
AGGCAGTCCTTTCATTTATGCTTTCTGCTCGGAGAGTATAGACGCGGTCAATGTGGGAGATGTGGAAGAT
GGGCTCGTCTCCAGAAGGGTCGGTGGGTAATTTTACTAGAACCTCATTTAGGAAAATAGGTGTTTTATAC
ATTTTATACTGCAGGTTTGATTTGGGGCTGAAGACTTTGTCGGTGC
