>Addgene plasmid #47393 | Flag Intersectin Long (human) | addgene partial sequence | sequence record 68243 | Sp6 5'-ATTTAGGTGACACTATAG-3'
CTCCCAGGTCCAACTGCACCTCGGTTCTATCGATTGAATTCCCCGGCCGCCACCATGGACTACAAAGACG
ATGACGACGCTCAGTTTCCAACACCTTTTGGTGGCAGCCTGGATATCTGGGCCATAACTGTAGAGGAAAG
AGCGAAGCATGATCAGCAGTTCCATAGTTTAAAGCCAATATCTGGATTCATTACTGGTGATCAAGCTAGA
AACTTTTTTTTTCAATCTGGGTTACCTCAACCTGTTTTAGCACAGATATGGGCACTAGCTGACATGAATA
ATGATGGAAGAATGGATCAAGTGGAGTTTTCCATAGCTATGAAACTTATCAAACTGAAGCTACAAGGATA
TCAGCTACCCTCTGCACTTCCCCCTGTCATGAAACAGCAACCAGTTGCTATTTCTAGCGCACCAGCATTT
GGTATGGGAGGTATCGCCAGCATGCCACCGCTTACAGCTGTTGCTCCAGTGCCAATGGGATCCATTCCAG
TTGTTGGAATGTCTCCAACCCTAGTATCTTCTGTTCCCACAGCAGCTGTGCCCCCCCTGGCTAACGGGGC
TCCCCCTGTTATACAACCTCTGCCTGCATTTGCTCATCCTGCAGCCACATTGCCAAAGAGTTCTTCCTTT
AGTAGATCTGGTCCAGGGTCACAACTAAACACTAAATTACAAAAGGCACAGTCATTTGATGTGGCCAGTG
TCCCACCAGTGGCAGAGTGGGCTGTTCCTCAGTCATCAAGACTGAAATACAGGCAATTATTCAATAGTCA
TGACAAAACTATGAGTGGACACTTAACAGGTCCCCAAGCAAGAACTATTCTTATGCAGTCAAGTTTACCA
CAGGCTCAGCTGGCTTCAATATGGAATCTTTCTGACATTGATCAAGATGGAAAACTTACAGCAGAGGAAT
TTATCCTGGCAATGCACCTCATTGATGTAGCTATGTTTGG
